Addgene plasmid #167548: pPM1001
Purpose: Encodes genes that confer expression of Vibrio cholerae O antigens of the Inaba serotype in E. coli K-12
Depositing lab: Renato Morona. Depositing organization: Adelaide University. Publication: Molecular cloning and expression in Escherichia coli K-12 of the O antigens of the Inaba and Ogawa serotypes of the Vibrio cholerae O1 lipopolysaccharides and their potential for vaccine development. Manning PA, Heuzenroeder MW, Yeadon J, Leavesley DI, Reeves PR, Rowley D. Infect Immun. 1986 Aug;53(2):272-7. doi: 10.1128/IAI.53.2.272-277.1986. PubMed 2426198.
Backbone
  Vector backbone: pHC79
  Backbone size w/o insert (bp): 6000
  Vector type: Cosmid
Growth in bacteria
  Bacterial resistance: Ampicillin, 100 μg/mL
  Growth temperature: 37°C
  Growth strain: DH5alpha
  Copy number: Unknown
Gene/Insert
  Gene/Insert name: Vibrio cholerae O antigens genes of the Inaba serotype (alt name: Cosmid clone)
  Species: Vibrio cholerae
Terms and licenses: Academic/Nonprofit Terms; Industry Terms: Not Available to Industry
How to cite: pPM1001 was a gift from Renato Morona (Addgene plasmid # 167548 ; http://n2t.net/addgene:167548 ; RRID:Addgene_167548)
