[The description below was written by a language model from this plasmid's Addgene catalogue record and pLannotate feature annotations shown in this document.]
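Description:
pPM1001 is a cosmid clone built on pHC79, a pBR322-derived cosmid vector of about 6 kb, carrying a large fragment of Vibrio cholerae DNA that confers expression of the O antigen of the Inaba serotype of O1 lipopolysaccharide in E. coli K-12. The backbone features in the annotation are those expected of pHC79: a ColE1/pMB1-type origin with the adjacent rop gene and bom mobilisation region, the β-lactamase gene with its own promoter for ampicillin selection, and a lambda cos site (with flanking lambda fragments such as Nu1, cro and O remnants) that allows in vitro packaging of large recombinants into phage lambda particles. The tetracycline resistance gene appears only as separated fragments next to its promoter. This suggests the Vibrio DNA was inserted within that gene and disrupted it, leaving ampicillin as the usable marker.

The annotated payload includes a contiguous, co-oriented block of rfb genes: rfbA and rfbB (GDP-mannose biosynthesis), a gmd homologue (GDP-mannose 4,6-dehydratase) and rfbE (GDP-perosamine synthase). Together these make the activated perosamine precursor of the O1 O-antigen polymer. Further partial matches (a vioB-like acetyltransferase, hldD/rfaD, and transposase-like ybfD/yncI fragments) lie in the surrounding region. Long stretches carry no annotation, probably because the automated tool did not recognise other Vibrio genes there. No heterologous promoter is recorded, so expression presumably relies on native Vibrio signals. The feature table comes from a partial sequencing result of about 27.5 kb, so it may not represent the whole cosmid. The associated work used this clone to study the genetics of O-antigen biosynthesis and its potential for vaccine development.
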