Features (pLannotate 1.2.2; 25 found; start..end, strand, type, name):
   4543..5190    -  CDS            yncI (fragment): YNCI_ECO57 - Protein inferred from homology: Swiss-Prot protein existence level 3. From Escherichia coli O157:H7.
   5192..5659    -  CDS            ybfD (fragment): YBFD_ECOLI - Protein inferred from homology: Swiss-Prot protein existence level 3. From Escherichia coli (strain K12).
   6092..6625    -  CDS            vioB (fragment): VIOB_ECOLX - Experimental evidence at protein level: Swiss-Prot protein existence level 1. Catalyzes the conversion of dTDP-4-amino-4,6-dideoxy-D- glucose (dTDP-D-Qui4N) to dTDP-4-acetamido-4,6-dideoxy-D-glucose (dTDP- D-Qui4NAc). From Escherichia coli.
  14924..16024   -  CDS            rfbE: GDPPS_VIBCL - Experimental evidence at protein level: Swiss-Prot protein existence level 1. Catalyzes the synthesis of GDP-perosamine from GDP-4-keto-6- deoxy-D-mannose and L-glutamate. Shows also weak activity with L- glutamine. From Vibrio cholerae.
  16038..17147   -  CDS            gmd: GM4D_ECOLI - Also known as yefA, yefN. Experimental evidence at protein level: Swiss-Prot protein existence level 1. Catalyzes the conversion of GDP-D-mannose to GDP-4-dehydro-6- deoxy-D-mannose. From Escherichia coli (strain K12).
  17162..18547   -  CDS            rfbB: RFBB_VIBCH - Protein inferred from homology: Swiss-Prot protein existence level 3. Involved in GDP-mannose biosynthesis which serves as the activated sugar nucleotide precursor for mannose residues in cell surface polysaccharides. From Vibrio cholerae serotype O1 (strain ATCC 39315 / El Tor Inaba N16961).
  18556..19950   -  CDS            rfbA: RFBA_VIBCH - Protein inferred from homology: Swiss-Prot protein existence level 3. From Vibrio cholerae serotype O1 (strain ATCC 39315 / El Tor Inaba N16961).
  20392..20493   +  CDS            hldD (fragment): HLDD_ECO57 - Also known as rfaD. Experimental evidence at protein level: Swiss-Prot protein existence level 1. Catalyzes the interconversion between ADP-D-glycero-beta-D- manno-heptose and ADP-L-glycero-beta-D-manno-heptose via an epimerization at carbon 6 of the heptose. From Escherichia coli O157:H7.
  20482..21382   +  CDS            TcR (fragment): tetracycline efflux protein; tet; confers resistance to tetracycline
  21568..21639   -  CDS            O (fragment): VRPO_LAMBD - Protein inferred from homology: Swiss-Prot protein existence level 3. Necessary for the bidirectional replication of DNA. It interacts with the ori (origin of replication) region of the genome during the initiation of replication. From Escherichia phage lambda (Bacteriophage lambda).
  21643..21737   +  terminator     lambda t0 terminator: transcription terminator from phage lambda
  21720..21947   -  CDS            C1 (fragment): RPC1_BPP22 - Experimental evidence at protein level: Swiss-Prot protein existence level 1. Binds to two promoters, P(RE) and Pa23 and activate transcription from these promoters. From Salmonella phage P22 (Bacteriophage P22).
  22087..22224   -  CDS            cro (fragment): RCRO_LAMBD - Experimental evidence at protein level: Swiss-Prot protein existence level 1. Plays an essential role in the switch from lysogenic to lytic state and in fine-tuning the lytic phase activation. Mediates the de- repression of the lytic promoters from repression by cI at an early stage of prophage induction. Turns down the expression of the transcriptional activator cII, a factor that initiates the expression of repressor cI, the major component promoting latency. Additionally, cro is able to directly bind to the promoter region of cI thereby preventing the transcription of cI repres
  23493..23737   -  misc_feature   cos (fragment): lambda cos site; allows packaging into phage lambda particles
  23732..23965   +  CDS            Nu1 (fragment): TERS_LAMBD - Experimental evidence at protein level: Swiss-Prot protein existence level 1. The small subunit is responsible for the binding to multiple recognition elements within the packaging initiation site cos (PubMed:15755448, PubMed:16618107, PubMed:2989542). The terminase lies at a unique vertex of the procapsid and is composed of two subunits, a small terminase subunit involved in viral DNA recognition (binding to packaging sequence cos), and a large terminase subunit possessing endonucleolytic, ATPase and helicase activities (DNA maturation and packaging) (Probable). The terminase bin
  24053..24163   -  CDS            mbeC (fragment): MBEC_ECOLX - Experimental evidence at protein level: Swiss-Prot protein existence level 1. Required for efficient mobilization of ColE1 plasmid and is thus essential to promote the specific transfer of the plasmid during conjugation. Probably functions by inducing DNA bending, helping the MbeA relaxase to melt the DNA around the nic site and cleave the phosphodiester bond. Binds specifically double-stranded DNA (dsDNA) containing the ColE1 oriT but does not recognize the inverted repeat (IR). From Escherichia coli.
  24204..24395   +  CDS            rop: Rop protein, which maintains plasmids at low copy number; rop
  24497..24637   +  misc_feature   bom: basis of mobility region from pBR322
  24823..25411   -  rep_origin     ori: high-copy-number ColE1/pMB1/pBR322/pUC origin of replication
  25582..26442   -  CDS            AmpR: β-lactamase; bla; confers resistance to ampicillin, carbenicillin, and related antibiotics
  26443..26547   -  promoter       AmpR promoter: bla
  26660..26688   +  promoter       tet promoter: E. coli promoter for tetracycline efflux protein gene
  26736..27029   +  CDS            TcR (fragment): tetracycline efflux protein; tet; confers resistance to tetracycline
  27027..27212   -  CDS            folC (fragment): FOLC_ECOLI - Also known as dedC. Experimental evidence at protein level: Swiss-Prot protein existence level 1. Functions in two distinct reactions of the de novo folate biosynthetic pathway. Catalyzes the addition of a glutamate residue to dihydropteroate (7,8-dihydropteroate or H2Pte) to form dihydrofolate (7,8-dihydrofolate monoglutamate or H2Pte-Glu). Also catalyzes successive additions of L-glutamate to tetrahydrofolate or 10- formyltetrahydrofolate or 5,10-methylenetetrahydrofolate, leading to folylpolyglutamate derivatives. From Escherichia coli (strain K12).
  27209..27502   -  CDS            TcR (fragment): tetracycline efflux protein; tet; confers resistance to tetracycline
>Addgene plasmid #167548 | pPM1001 | addgene full sequence | sequence record 333912 | Addgene Partial NGS Result
ATACTTGATTTTTATTGTCATCCCTAAACCACCGCTTTTAGCGGTGGTGATTGTTCCTAGGGGCATTTTT
CCCGAAAATGCGCCCATGTTAGAAGACAAACTCTTATTCACCATAAGTAAGAGGATTCAAATAACATGGG
CGACTACAGAAGTTCATCACACGTCTATTGGCGTTGCAAATATCATATCGTTTGGACACCCAGGGAAACC
GCATGAAGGTCGTTGATATATAAGGGCTGCGGTGATGCTTAGAATAAGTTACCAATGCTTCATTAATCTC
AGTTTTTAGATGTAATCCGATGAAATTTAAGATCAACTGGCAGAGAGTGGCCCAACGATTCTTGTGCCGG
AAAAATAACGCTCTCTCCGCTTGCAACAGCAATCAAGAGATCAGCATCATGAGTCTGGCAAACGCTACTC
AAGCAAACTACAATTCGGGCGATACTAATATAACGCATAACAATATCAACCCGTTGGGTTGGCTAATTAT
AAGGCGAGCTGCTAAGCAATGTTTACCCCTATTCAACTGCTCTTAAGCGCACAGCGTCATCATAAGCGTA
TGATAACGTTGCTATATGATGTATTTGCGCTGATGTTTTCCCTTTATGCTGCCATCGCACTACGCTTAGA
TACTTTAGCATTCACGTTTAGCTTCCCAGAGTTTCTGAGCATGATGACAACGGTAGGGGTCACTCTCTAC
TGCTTTGTCCGACTCGGTATGTATCGCGCAGTGCTACGTTATATGATGCTGCCTGCGATCGGCTATATCT
TTTTGTCTGTCATCATTTCTGCGGTGACGCTAGCACTAAGCGGCTTTTTCTTTCAGGCCTTTATTCCCCG
CAGTGTCCCCTTTATTTATGCAGGCCTAGCAACGCTGACTTTAGGTGGGCCTAGAATTTTTATTCGCACC
ATCTATTACCATTATTACAAGCGTCAGAAACCAAATGTTTTTATCTATGGTGCAGGTTCAACAGGGCGAG
ATCTGGCCTATGCTCTCATTCAAGGTGATGAGTACCACCCGGTAATCTTCTTAGATGATGATCCAGCTAA
AACAGGACAAATTATATTTGGGCTGCGAGTGCACCATAGTAGTGATTTTGAATCACTCAGAAATCTTTAT
GAACCCGTAAAGATGCTGATCGCCATAAATAATATCGGTAAAAATACACGTATAAAATTACTTGAACGAC
TCTCTCATTGGCCCATTGAGATTCAATCTGTCCCCTCAGTGGAAGATATTGCTGCGGGACGCGCAAAAGC
GACTGATGTACAAGATCTTGATATCGCAGATTTGCTTGGCCGCGCACCGGTTGAACCCGACTTAGCGCTG
TTACAAAAAAACATTACTGAAAAATCCGTCATGGTCACTGGAGCGGGAGGTTCGATTGGCTCAGAGTTAT
GCAGACAAATCTTGGCTCAAAAACCTAAAACCTTAGTGTTATTTGAGCTCAATGAATATAACTTGTATAC
CATCGATCAGGAATTACAAGCGATCAAACAGAATTTAAAACTCAACACGAAAATAGTTGCAGCACTTGGC
TCAGTACAACGTGAAAACCGCGTCAAAAAACTCATGCAAGCTCATCAGGTTGAAACGGTTTACCATGCTG
CAGCTTATAAACACGTTCCTCTCGTTGAAGATAATGTTATCGAAGGCATTCGCAACAATGTCTTTGGAAC
ATTAGCCTGTGCTAATGCAGCTATAGAAGCTGGCGTAAAAAACTTTACTCTGATTTCAACGGATAAAGCC
GTGCGGCCAACGAATATCATGGGAGCAAGCAAGCGGATGGCAGAGCTGGTACTACAAGCCCTAGCCGATA
AAAACAGTACAACCATTTTTACCATGGTACGTTTCGGGAATGTCTTAGGCTCTTCAGGTTCGGTCGTTCC
TCTATTCAAAAAACAGATCCGCGCAGGTGGGCCAGTAACGGTAACTCACCCTGATATCATCCGATATTTC
ATGCTGATTCCAGAAGCCGCTCAGCTTGTCATTCAAGCTGGGGCGATGAGTCATAATGGACAAGTCTTTG
TCCTCGATATGGGTGAACCAGTAAAAATCGTCGATCTCGCCAAACGTATGATTCATCTTATGGGCATGAA
AGAATTCTGCGATGGAAGAAGTGATGAAGGCGATATCGAGATCAAGTTTACTGGCTTGCGCCCAGGAGAA
AAGCTCTATGAAGAGCTACTTATCGGAGAGAATGTGGAAGGCACTAGCCATCAAAAGATCATGACAGCAT
GTGAAGAAAAACTGAGTTGGGATGCCATGGAAGACCTACTCACGGAACTTGATGTATGCTGTCATAACTT
TGATGTTGAATGTATTAAGCGAATTTTACTTGATGCACCTACGGGTTATTCGCCACAAAAATGAGAATAA
AATGAAAGTATTGCATGTATATAGAACCTGTTATCCTGAAACAAAAGGCGGTGTTGAGCAAGTTATTCGA
TTTATAGCATCGGGAACAAAACCGTTAGGAATAGAAACTAAAATACTTACATTATCTGATAATCAAACTT
CTTCTTATTATTGTGAAGGAACAGAAATAATCTCAGTAAAAAAATCGATTGAAATCTCTTCAAATGGATT
CTCGTGGAAGCTAATTAGACAATTCAAGAAACTTTCAAAATGGGCTGACATAATCCATTACCATTATCCA
TGGCCAACCGGAGACTTTCTCTCTTTATTTGGCTCATCGAATCCAAGTATTGTAACGTATCATTCCGATA
TTATTCGTCAAAAGTGCTTAAAGAAATTATATCAACCACTTGAGAGTCATTTTTTAAATCAAGCAAATAT
CCTTGTGGCAACATCACCACAATATGCACACACAAGCGAGAATTTGTTAAGGCATAAAAATAAGGTAAAA
ATAATTCCACTTGCCGTTGATGAGAATACTTATCCTATCCCATCAAACGATAATATTAATAAATGGCGAG
AAAAAGTAGGGGAAGGTTTTTTCTTATTTGTTGGCGTATTACGGTACTACAAGGGTCTAGATTTCTTACT
TGAAGCAGCAAAAATCAACCAGCTACCTGTTATAATTGCTGGTGACGGTCCGGAAAGAGTAAAACTAGAG
TCTTATATTGCCAAACACAATCTTGAAAACGTTAAGCTAGTAGGATTCATTTCTGAGGAAGACAAAGTCA
TATTACATTTACTTTCTAAAGCTTTTGTTTTCCCATCTCACCTACGCTCAGAAGCTTTTGGTATATCACT
TATCGAAGCACAAATGTACTGTAAAGCCATTATTAGTAGTGATATTGGCACAGGTTCATCTTATGTGAAC
ATCAATGGCGAAACAGGGTTAGTTGTTCCGCCAGCTGACAGTCAAAGCTTTTCCGATGCAATGTTAAAAA
TAGAACATGATACAAAACTTTGTGAAAAATTAGGTATTAATGCTCGCAAACGTTTTGAACAGGAATTCAC
AGCACATCGCTATGCACAAAGCTATACTAAACTGTATAGTGAACTCTTCGGAAATGTCTGTTGAACTTGC
AATGACATACGGAATATATTAAATTATTTTATGATACATATTTAAAACAGATATTCCCATTAATATCCTG
CGTTGCTTTATTAAACTCAGGATGTTCAGCGGATGATAATGGATGAATAAAATATGCCTTACTTCCGAAT
TTTGAGTTTATTATGTTAAAAATCTCATCAAAAGTTCTATTAGACCTCTGTATATGACCCATTGCAAATT
CAAAGCAAATATAATATTCAATTCAATTATGCTTTTCTGTGAATTCGTAAATCTGGTTTAATATCTCTAT
TTCTGCGCCTTCAGCATCAATTTTTATAACTACAGAGTTAGTAGGCGATATATCTAAACTACTTAACTTT
CTAACCAGAACTTGGCTATTTTTAACCTTATCTGCTATGTCTGTATTTTTTTTAAAATATAATGATGACA
CCCTATTATCAAACTCATAAACTTCGAAAATATTTTCCCCTTCATTCTCACCTATTGCACAGCCAAAATG
ATGAAACTCAACTAGTGGATTATTTAATTGAACATTCATCCTAATACTATTTTCCATTTCTGTGAGTGGT
TCTATCGCTATAATTTTTCCTTGGTGTATATGACGAGCAGCGATTCCACAGAAAGTTCCAACGTTTGCAC
CGATATCAATATAAGTGGTGTCATGCTTACAATGATTAACAATCCAGTGACGCATACCTAAATCAAAGTT
TGGGTTTTTGTAGCTTAAAGCATGGTTCAACTGCACTCTGGGAAAACAATGCAATCCAAATTCGCTTTCA
AGAATTAAAAACTCTCCATTGTAAATGAAGTTTCGATTATCATGAACAGACTTTGACTGAATAGCATCAA
GCTCTGTTTTAATTAATTTTTGTACATAGTTTTTTATTAGATGTTTCATTACTACCTCAATTTTAAATAA
TATTAGCGTAAAAAATAACATACAGAATCAACTTGCAGATGCAGGTTTGAGGACCTGAAAGGGCATTGTT
GACCAATAATGGATTTGCCATTTTATTGACATTTAGAAGGAATTTCATCCAAAGCCTTTAGCACGGAAAC
CGCATGAACATCACCGTCACGTAAGGCTTTCAAGAACCTTACTTAGGTACTTTTCGTTCATTGCGCAGTT
CATCCGTTTACGTTTGATACCACCTTTAAACGTGGGTTCGCTCTTTAATAGGTTCAAACATATCTGCCTG
ATCCTTGCAAAGGCCTCTGCTCGATCGTCCGCTCTAATGCGTGAATTGTCCTCACAAAATGCGGTATCAA
GTGACCAATCCATGACCTCTACCCCCTAGTGAGAACAAGTCGCTTCAAGTAACGTTTGAGCTTCCAATTC
TTTAGAGCATATGTAGTAACGAATACTCACATCTTGCTCTGTTGCGACTGCCGATTCTTGTCGAATTGAA
GCCACGGTGCCCATTGATTTAAGCTCAGGCCATTCATGTTCAATATCACCCAAAACCGACAAATCGCGAT
TCACTAAAGCCACTCTCGTTTCTATTCTTCCGTGACTTTTTTCTTGTGTACTATAAGAACTACCGTCGAA
GTCGTGAAGCATGTCCATTCGAAGATAATCATCAAAGGCTTGCTCAAGCATTCCCTGATTACCTTTGACC
GCCAATAAATAATCCGCTTCTTTATCAAGAATTTTCTGTGCTATTTTCTTTTGGCAGCCCATTGCATCAA
TCGTAATCAAGCACATCTAGTAAGTCAAGTAGCTTGGGGATCGCGGTAATCTCGTTGCTCTTAGAATCAA
CCTTCAGTTGCCCAATGCTCATTCCATTTGCTGTAGCAAGAGCGTTCACCATGTGGATTGTTCCTTTGCC
TTTCGAGCGGTCATAAGAGCCGCGTAATGTTTCACCGTCGATGGCAATAACTTCACCATCCGTTAGTGTA
TGGCAGTCCTTCATCCAGGTAATGAAGCTTCTTTGCAAAGCTACAGGATTAATCATACCCATCACACGAG
AAAGCGTATCCGCAGAAGGCATTCCAGCTTAAAAGTGACCATATCGTTTAAGGAAATCTAAGCGAGCATG
ACCAAAATCGATAATGCCATCCCAGCCATCGTGACCCGACAAAACACCACATATTGTCAGCAAAATAATG
TCTGATAATTTGTGTTCTACTTTGCTTTCTTGTCGATAGTCTTTAATGATTTGGAAATGCATAAATGGGT
TGATTGACTCGCTCATATTTAGGCTCCTATATTGTCTAGGAGCTATTACAAAACAACAGAAATGATCTAC
AAGGCGATCTTAAATTTCATCGGATTACATCTAAAAACTGAGATTAATGAAGCATTGGTAACTTATTCTA
AGCATCACCGCAGCCCTTATATATCAACGACCTTCATGCGGTTTCCCTGGGTGTCCAAACGATATGATAT
TTGCAACGCCAATAGACGTGTGATGAACTTCTGTAGTCGCCCATGTTATTTGAATCCTCTTACTTATGGT
GAATAAGAGTTTGTCTTCTAACATGGGCGCATTTTCGGGAAAAATGCCCCTAGGAACAATCACCACCGCT
AAAAGCGGTGGTTTAGGGATGACAATAAAAATCAAGTATCTTCTGATACTTTTCTACAAAATAAGTTTCT
TTTCAAGCTCCAATGGTTTACGGGCCTTTCTGATAAATTTCTGTATTGGATTACCAGAATATATATGCCA
ATCATCCAAAGACTTATTCACCAACGATAATGCTCCAACTGAAACACCTTCTCCCACAATGACTTTAGGT
AAAACAACACATCCAGCCCCAAGTATTGAGTGCTTTTTGATCAAAACTGGGAGTGACGTAACTTTCGTAA
GCTCTTCTGGAACAGTTGGGTTACTCATAGCCATTCCGGTGTAGTCATCAGAGGAAGAGTAAATAGATAC
TCTTCCTGATACACCTACAAAATCTTCTAGGGTTATTTTTCCAGCGCCTATCAAGCTGCTGTATACTCCA
ATATGTACGTGAGAGCCAATTTCGACGCCGCCGACACCTGCTGATATCGTGACATAATCATCAATTCTAA
CGTTTGAACCTATAGAAATTCGACTGATGCCATAAAGTGAAGCCTTTTCAGAAATTTTTACATTCTTTCC
TAAAGAAGAAAAACCCATTTGTTTCAATACATCTTCACTGTAGTAACCGTTACCGCTCATAATTACACCC
TAAGTTTGGAACATCGACTTATTGAAACGAATTTTTCTTGAGTCTATTCTGTTGAGAACTCACAGCGGTC
CTCCTAGAGTTACCCAACGAACCATTCTATCTAGCGCTACAACCCCATCCCATGGGGAATCAAAATGGGT
CATGTAGCCGACATCTGGACATCGCATCGCACCTTTTAACATTATCTCGTTAGCAAAACGAAGACGCTTT
TCACCATTCATCGCCAACCCGACCGTTTGGATATCTTCATGTACACTGTCGACTACATCAAATACATTAT
CAACTGCTTTTACTGTAATAACACGTTGATATGTCGGCTCAACAAGCTCTATCCCTTCATCAAACAACAC
CGTCCAACGTAAGTGCTTGTCATGCCAATATTCGCCAATAAATGCATATTCCGCTATCTTTGAGCGAATC
TTATTTGCTTGCCCAATGTCTGGTACTTGAGTTGGTAAGCGTACAAGAGCCTTATCCATTGCTGAGGCAA
GCTTCTCTGCAAACTCTTTAGGTGTTATTAGACCGCCCTTCTCAACAAAAATGGTGTGCGGAGAAGCGCA
AGCAAACTGATCGAACACACTAGAGTCAGTTGCAGCCCGACGAATCAACTTTCTGATTGCCTTGTCAGAG
TCTAGAGCATCGCTGCCAACAACCATCATAGAAAGCTTAGGTCCAAAGAGGATATCTTGACTATTATATT
TCTTTGGAAGGCCACTTACAGACTCGATTGCCTCTCGTCCCCCCCAAGCTATACGCACATCAGCATTGGC
CGAAAACTTCTCTGCAATTTTAGTTTGGTGTCGATCAAAATATACAACAGCGAGAGTCCCTAATAAGTCA
TCACCGTGGATAGTGTAACCACCTGGGGTAGTGTAGCTAAGGCCTTTAAAAGTCGCCAATAATACTGGCA
AAGCTTGCGATTCGCTTGCTGAAACTTTCAGAATGTTGGCATTTTTACTTAAAATACTCTGTACCAGCGC
AAACATGCCGAGTAACGGTACGTTACCCGACAGCCAGTGAGATACGATACCTCTTGGCATTGCTTTTTGA
GAGCTATGGCTAATATCTTTACGAGGTAAAAAATTATCCAAAAAAGCTCGCTGACCATTCAATGCTGAAT
CAAGCAGGTTTTTCAAACGATTGGGTTCACACCAATCAGCTAGGAAGTTCAATCCAGTATGTCGATAAGG
GTCAAGCTCCGGCGTACTCGACCAGCTTTTGCGCGCTTCATTGATTAAACCAAGAATAGCTTCTAATGGT
TGGTTAGCCAGCCATTTTTGCTTCCTCTTTAAAGAACAAAAGATTTGATCAAGCTGCTGAGATGCGGACA
TAGTATCATCGAGAAATATCGGTGAGTGGTAGATAGTCAACCTCTCTTCTTGTTGAGAAAGTGGCTTATA
CGATGGCTTTTTAGTCAATTTCTCAGACATAACATCACCACAGCCTCTTACTTCTGCTTTTTTTGCTCGT
CCAATGACTTTGAATCTTTTTCCAGCTTTACCACACTCACAAAGACTTTCTTCAATCACACCAAGGTCAT
CTGTAAGTACAACATTCCCCGGATATGAATGCGGTAGTGGGCTTACAAACTCAAGTAAGCCTACTTTACC
TGGCCCACACACTTCTAGGTTCGATTCATCACGAATAATTACGTCAGAATAGGCATGAATATGTTTCCAT
CCTGCTTTACAATCTGGGTAATTAAGCCCCATCTGTTCAGTGAAACCATAGATATCCACAACATCATCAG
GAGAAATACCCAATACTGAGGCGATATCTCGATTAAAGGTAATTTTATCCACCTTCTCTGACTCAAGTTT
TTTCCAACCACCAATATGAATAACCTGAGAACCTTTAGGCAATTGAAACGAGATCCCCTTGTCTTTAAGG
GTCTTAAAAACCGTGTGATAAAGTACAAACGTGAATCCAAAAATTATGAGCGGCTCTTCACTCGCAAGTG
AATTCAGATGTTCAACAAACTTTTGCTCCAGAAATTCAAGTGGAGCACTTGGGCTATCAGCATCTATAAA
ATACTTCGATGTTGAGGCGAAGTTTAGGTAACCTTTTACCGCCGCAATACGAGCCCCAAGGTTAGTGGCA
TTTGGGCTTGTCGGATCAATATCCATAATGCAAAACGGGCGACGTTTAGGCCCCAACACCTCCTGCATAA
CTCTTGCCATTGCTCGAGTCTGTCGACGAGCGGTTACCTTATCTAACAATATGGTACTGGGTACGCCACT
GGTAGCAGAAGATTGAAGCTTCGCTTTTATCGTATCATCGCTTACCGAAGATAATTTATGTCCTATTGCT
TTGAAGATGTGCACAGGTATGGGTGGAATATCTGCAACCTCACCATCAAATACCAAAGGGTCAAATTTGT
TTTTTTGACAAAATTTGCGATACATCTCGTTGCATTGATAATGATGTACTAACTCTGCAAGTAAGTTCGC
TTTAAATAGTGGAGATTTTTGCTCTTCTGATAATTCAAAAGGGCGAGCATCAAGTACACTGGTCAGATTT
TCGTTATTTACAGGCATTGCTTCACAATCTCTTTCACATCGTTTTCTGTAAATCGAACAGGATTTGACTT
AGCAGCAGGGTCAAGTAAAGCATTTTCAGCGATCGTTGTCAGCTGTTGTTCTGAAAAATGCATATCAGTT
TTCTGTTCTCCTACCAATACTTCAAAAAGTTCTAATAATGCTTCTTTATTAGGTAACCCGGATTTATAGA
TCAATTGTTCATACTTAGTTGCAGCTGTATGTTCGCGGTAATTAAAGTTGATCACCGCAGGCATTAATAA
ACCGTTCGCCAATCCGTGGCCTATATTAAACGTACCTAGCTGGTGAGCAATGGCATGTGAAAGACCAACT
ATGCAATGATTTTGAACCCACCCTGCAAACATAGCAGCTTGTTGCAGTTCAGAAAGCATTTCGCTGCTCC
AATTATCATTGGAAAATTGATGTCGATAGCGGTAGATTATTGATACCGCCTGCTCAGCAAAAGTATTCAT
CAAAGGGTTATCAATCAAAGAGACATAACCTTCAATGGCGTGAGAGAGAGCATCGGCCACAGTTGTTTTC
AATACCTTAGGTGGAACTTCTGAAACCAAGTCAGGATCAAGGATCACTAAGTCTGGTAAAAAATCATGAG
TGACAACTGCCTTTTTGCTGTTTGTAACACTATCAAGCATGACAGCAGCGGATGAAACTTCAGAGCCAGC
CCCTACCGTTGTTGGTATTGCAGCAAATTTTGCGCGACCACGAAGGGATGGCAATGCAAATGGTCGATAT
AGAAGTTCTGATTCAAGAGTTGGGCATTCGTAGAATAACCAAGCGAGCTTAGCTCCATCAATGATAGAAC
CGCCGCCAAGTGCAAGAATATAGTCTGGCTTAAAATCTTCAAGCTCTCCAATAACTCCAGAAAGTTCCTC
TACACTTGGTTCTCCTTGCCAAGAGCGCTCTATCACCCGGACACTTTGTGCGTTAATAAGGCGAACGACT
TGTTCAAAGTACTGAGAACTCCCAAAGGAAGGGCTAATAATAAGTGCAGCTCGGTTAGCTACTAAACCTT
TTAACGCCATTCGGGCATTCCTGCCATTAGCGATTTCTCGGGCGTTACGGAATACAGGTAGTGGGAAACG
TAGTTTTAGCATGAATGTTCCTATTCAGAAGACAGTTTGTATCTTTGCACTTTCCCTGAAACGGTCTTTG
GCAAAGCACTGACTATACTATATTTTTTAGGCCTCATATGCATCGGCAACTGGCCATTTATGGTCTCTTT
TATATTTGAAATTACATTTTCGCAATCCCAACCAGATTTTACAACAATATAGGCTTGAACCACTTCACCC
ATATTGGCATCTGATAAAGCAGCGCATGCACATTCTTGAACACCTAGAGCTTCGGATAATACTTTCTCCA
CCTGATCAGGGCTTACTTTTTTGCCGCCAACGTTAATTATTTCTTTTAAGCGGCCTGTTAAAAATAGGTA
GTCCCCAACAACACGGCCTAAATCACCTGTTTTAAAGTAACCTTCTACAAAACAATCTGACGTTAATTGG
CTGTTCTCAAAATAGCCATCCAACATCCATGGTGCTTTAAAAACGATTTCACCCTCTTCTCCTTCAATTA
CTTCCGCTCCTTTATTATCGATGATCTTAAAATCAGCTCCGCGATATCTATGACCAACCGCGTTGATATC
ATCATTATGAAAATCAATGAAAGTTGCTCGAGACACTTCCGTTAAGCCATAGTGCATAACTACATTAGTG
TTTGGAAACCACTCTGCGACCTGCTTTTTATCCTCGAAAGGGAAGTGTGCACTTCCGAACTCTATAAAAT
TTAGCTGTTCTGAATACTTACGTATGAGGTCTTTGGTCATTAAAGTAATATATGACCAAGCCGAAGGAAC
GAGACCTAGCCCTGTAACTTTGTAAAACTCTATAGCTTTGAATACCGACTTTAATTGCTTAAAAGAGCAG
CCAACTACGATAGCACCACCTGCAAATAAACTAGTCCTCATTCTAGCCATAGCAAATGAGTGGCTTAGTG
GCATTAACAAAAGCTCAACATCTTCATTGGTATTTTTTACATGAGATATAATGTGTTCAGTTGCTAACAC
TAAACTTTTATGGCTTAACAAAACTCCCTTCGGCTCACCAGTAGTACCACTCGTGAACATAATATCTGCG
ATCCCCCTCGCCTGAGGGGGAAATATATTATCAAATGTATAACTATCTATGTTTCTAATAAAATCCTGGC
TTTTTTCAATAAATAGTTTTGGATTTACTTTATCTTCAATAAAAGACACGTAGCTTACGTCTGAGTCAGG
AGCAACATTAACAAATTTAGCACCGACATAGTGAATAGAAAAATAAAGCAGTATGAAACTATAGCTATTA
TTAGATCTTACAAGTACAGCATCCTCAGATGTTACACCTAAGGATACTAACTTGGCAGCGGTTTTTTTTA
TATCCGAAGCAAGATTTTCATAACTAATTGTTCGATCATTTTCATAGACCGCTATACAATCCGGTCTTGA
CTCGGAATGGTTAAATATTCTCTCAACCACAGACATAATATTTACTCGTTATTAATTACAGCATCGATAA
TATCTTCAACATCTTCTATTTCAAGAACTTGTTCGATATCCAAAACTACTCCCAAATCCGATTCAAGAGC
CGCAATTATTCTCATGTGAGCTAACGAGTCCCATTCAGGGATATCACCAACGGCAAGTTCTTTATTAATA
ATACCAATTTCTACTTCAAGAATTCCTGCAATAAGATTGATAATTTTTTCTTCAGAGATAGACATATAAA
CCATCCAATATAGTTAAAAGATTGTATTTTTTATCTAGTTGATTATTTTTTGACACTGTTTAAATAGTAG
TCAATGCATGATTGTGGTGTTCCATTGAAAACAAATTCACCTTTCTCCATTACAATAGCCTGATCACAAT
ATTGTTTAATAGCATTTAAATCATGAGAAGACAAAACAACCATTCTTGACTTCTTGATCAGACTTTCCAA
ACGTGATAATGCTTTCTCACGGAAAGTTTCATCACCAGCCCCAATAACTTCATCTAAAATCAATATATCC
GGAGTGAAATGTGTAGAAATTGCAAAAGCCAAACGTAAGAACATACCGGTAGAATAAGTTCTGACTGGTA
GATTGATAAATTCGCCGAGTTCTGAAAAAGCAACGATTTCTTCAACTGCTTGTTGCGCTTCCTTAAATGT
ACATCCCATAAATACTAATCTAAATTCGATATTCTTTAGACCTGTTGCATTGGGATCCATTCCAAGAGTG
AAGTCAGTCAATGCTGAAATCTTTCCTTCGATAGTAACCTTTCCTGACGTTGGTGGATAAACCTGAGAAA
GTAACCTAAGTAGAGTCGTTTTGCCAGCACCATTATGCCCAATAATACCCAACCTACTGCTATCTTCTAG
CTTTAGATTAATATCTCTTAGTGCATGAACATACTTCATTTCTTTATCTTTTGCAGAACTAGAACCCAGT
ACACCACCAATTTTGCTGGATATTGTTGTTTGCAAAGAATGTGAGAAATGCCCTGGCACAGGGTAGTGCA
AATTAACATTAGATAGCTCTATCATACTACACCCAAAAAATGACTTTTTTATCGAGTACTTTGTACGAGA
AGTAGCTGACCATACCAATTATAAAAGTCCATGCTACTAACGAAACAAATGCTAAAGGATTAACGTCGAT
TCCTATTATCGGATTTCTAATTAATTCCAATAGCGAAGCAAATGGATTTATGTACACATAGTTTTGATAT
TGTTCGGGTAGAAAGCTTACTTTCCACATGACAGGACTTACAAAGAAAGCTAACTGCATCAAAAGCCCAA
TCAGCTGGATTAAGTCTCTAAATCTCGTTGAAATAACAGCACAAAAATAGCTAGCAAATAGGACGAAAAA
CAGACTTAAACTCAACGAAATGACAAACATAAAACTAAATTCAAAGTTTGCCGAGCTAGACCATATGACA
AGCAAAAATATGGTTGGTATATTATGAAGAAGAATCAGCACGTTCCGATATATGTGAGCACCGACTGAAA
GCATAAAAGGTTGCCTATCATTTAGGTATACTCGAGCATCTGCAACGAAGATTCCTGTGCTTTCGTTAAT
TGTTTGAGTATAAAACAAGTAAATTATGTGTCCAACACCGACATATGGTAAATAATCATCTACTCCCATT
CTCCATATTAAAGACCAAATTAGCCCTATACAGAGAATTTGTACGAACATTGTGATGCTTAACCAAGTTT
GTCCAAATTTAGACCGAGAGTATCTACTTCTAAGTGTAGAAACCCCCAATAGATGCACAATACGCCAATT
ATAAAAAACCGAAACTATATCTTTAAGCATTTTCATTCCCAAAAAATACATTTTCGTAGTTACTTGCTGA
TTCTTTCCAACTAATTTTCAATCTATTAATTGCATCTATATTTTGTCTCATATATTCCTCAGAGTTTATC
AATTTCTCAATTTTATCAACTGTTTCTTTCGTATTTACGAAATTTGAGGATAACAAATCAACATCAAAGC
CTTCTTCCGCCATTTCATTGACATGGCGACCAGTATTTATCAAAGATGGCTTTCCTACAGAAGAGGCCTC
ATATTGCGGATATGCGCCTAAACCACCTTCGACATTACTTGGATGCAATACAATGTCTGACATTAAATAG
AGAGAGGCATGTAAATAATTATCCACACGTGTAACTTCATGGATTCTCTCATAAAGTGATGGATACCGCT
CTTTTAGTTTCGTTGGAACGTTGCAAGTAAAAATAAAATCGTAGTTATCTCTTCGTAAACAAAGCTCATT
GATTAGCACGAATAGCTGGTCAAAACCTTTATATGGTCGGTTTTGGGTTGATATGAGAACAATTTTTCTA
TTGGAAACCTTATTTTTCGTAAGGAGTCTCCATAATACAGAAAAATTCAGCTGATGATTAACTAAAGCTT
CAAATGCCGCCTTCTTAGAGGCTCCTGAAAACTCGCTTTTACTCCAAACCTCTGAAAAGGAAAGATTACT
TTGTTGCTTTTTAAACTCAGAATAATCTGGAGAACCATTATAGATTACATTTATCTTCGAAGATTCAATT
CCCATTACTGTTTCTAAATAGTCTTTATTTGCTCTTGATTGAGTAATAATGGCACTCGCGTTAGAAAAAT
GCTTACTCAGTTTCTTTACAAAATATTCAGCAGTCAAAGGAAATTCTTTGTTATACTCGAAAACAAACGG
GTCCCAGAATGAAACGAACTTTTCACCACCCAAAAGATGAGTATACGGGATGATTGGAGTAGGTAGCCAA
ACCCTACAGTTATTGCTTGAGAATCGCCCCCTTCTTTGTAGATGAGAGTAGATATATAAAGATAATAAAT
ATTCAAGTTGGGATACATACATCCCAACCTTTCGGAAAATCGCTGGGATAATTGGCAGTTTTGCAATTAC
CAAATCCCATAAACTATCTTTTTCAACTTCATTTAGTGATACATATCCTATCGTTTTTTTAGTAGACTTA
CCCCGAAAACCTAATGTGAGAACAGATATATTAGGGTTACTTTTTTCCAGCCCCACTAACATTTCGGCAT
GTTTACTCGAGACTACAATTTCAATTTTACGTTCTGGCGAGATGTTTCTAACAATATTTTCAATTGTTTG
AGCAATTCCCTCTCCACGCCAAGATGAATTAGGAGGTAAGGGAACCCAAACTACTAGCTTCTTTTTTTCT
GTCATGATATTCAAATACAGTTGAAATAATTTTTAATACAGTTGCAAATTTCTTTTACTTGATCATCGCA
TAACCCTGGCCAACTGGGTAAATTAATACCTCGATGAGAGTAGCTATTTGATAACGGAAAAGCTGTCTTT
TCTGCCAAATGCTCGTACATTGGCAGCGTGTGAGCAGGATAGAAAAATGGTCTAGACTCGATGTCATTAT
TTTCTAAGAAGGTCATCAACCCATCGCGGTGCACTTCAAACTCTTGGTCTAATATAATAGACGTCAACCA
ATATGAGTGGAAAGTTCCATTAGACTCTTTGTGCACTTGCATTGGTAGTCCAGCGAGTTCAGACCTATAA
ATTTCAGCTATATCACGCTTGCGCTTTATAATTTTATCAACTCTTTCAAGCTGAGCAACACCAATCGCAG
CACATAGATTCGTCATTCTATAGTTATACGCAACTAGGTCATGCCAGTAGCGCTTCCCTGCCACTACCCC
TTGGTTTTTTAAGCGTAAACATTTATCTATAATTATGTCTGAGTTTGACACAACCATACCACCCTCGCCC
GATGTGATGGTTTTATTTCCAAAGAAACTAAACGTTGACACATCGCCAAATGTACCTACTTTTTTGCCAT
TAACAGCAGTACCTATTGCTTCTGCACAGTCTTCAATTAAATAGAGGCCGTGCTCATCACACAGATCTCT
TAAAGATTGAATATCGCAAGCTTGTCCATATATGTGAACGGCCATAACTGCTTTTGTCTTTTTATTTATT
TTACGTTTAACGTCCTCTACGCTCACTTGTAGAGACTCACCTTCGATTTCAGCAAAAACGGGTAACGCAC
CACACTGGACTATGGTATTAACCGAGGCAACATAAGTGAATGTTGGTACAATCACTTCATCGCCTTGAGT
TATTCCCAACGCGCTCATTGCCAAATGTAGCGCAACTGTTCCATTAGATACTGTTGTGGCGTGCTTTACT
TTTAAAAACTCCGCAAACTCAGTTTCGAAGCGATCAATATATTTCCCCCTTGAGGATACCCAACCGGAAT
CAATGCAATCGTTTAGATATTTACGCTCATTTCCATCCAAACTTGGTTCGTATACAGGAATCATTTAAAG
GACCTCACTCTACAGATACATTTACGTTATAGCCATGTTTTTTCAATAGTGCATGACTTTGAGCTTGTTC
TAAATCAGAAGCTACCATTTCAGAAACCATCTGTTGTAAAGTAATTTCTGGCACCCATCCAAGCTCCTTC
TTAGCTAGGCTAGGATCACCTAACAGCGTTTCTACCTCTGCGGGTCTAAAATATGCAGGATCCACAGCTA
CAATAATGTCACCAACCTTGATTGCAGGAGCTTTCGTTCCAATAACTGACTTCACTACAGCTTTTTCATC
TACACCCTTACCGACAAATTCTAACTCAATGCCTAGTTCTCGTGCTGACATATCAATAAACTCTCTTACG
CTATACTGTACACCTGTAGCAATAACAAAATCTCTAGGTTCATCTTGCTGTAACATCATCCATTGCATCT
TAACGTAATCTTTAGCATGCCCCCAATCTCGAAGAGCGTCCAAATTTCCCATAAAAAGGCATTTTTCTAA
CCCTTGCGCAATGTTTGCCATCCCCCGAGTTATTTTGCGAGTTACAAAAGTTTCTCCTCGTCTAGGGGAT
TCGTGGTTAAAAAGTATGCCATTACACGCGTATATTCCGTACGATTCTCTATAATTAATTGTTATCCAAT
ACGCATACATCTTTGCCACAGCATAAGGGCTTCTAGGATAAAAAGGGGTAGTTTCTTTCTGAGGTATTTC
TTGTACTAAGCCATAAAGCTCTGAAGTTGAGGCTTGATAAAACTTAGTTTTTTTCGTCAAACCTAAAAAT
CTGATTGCTTCTAGTAGCCTTAAAGTTCCAATAGCATCTACGTCCGCTGTATATTCCGGTGACTGGAAAC
TAACCGCCACATGGGACTGCGCGCCCAAGTTATAGACTTCATCTGGCTGTACTTCCGCTAATATACGAGT
CAAGTTAGAGGAATCCGTAAGGTCTCCGTAATGTAGTTTGAAATTTACATCTTCCTCATGTGGGTCTTTG
TAAAGATGATCAACACGTTGTGTATTGAATAAAGATGAACGTCTTTTAATTCCATGTACTTCATACCCTT
TTTCTAGCAAAAACTCCGCTAGATAAGAACCATCTTGTCCAGTAATGCCTGTGATTAACGCAACTTTTTT
ATTCATTGTTAAATATCCAATTTCTTAATTAATTTAGTAAGCTCTTCAACTTTATCATTCATCAACGCGA
TATTTTGTTTAGATTCCACATTCAATCTTAATAAGGGCTCAGTATTTGAATCTCTAAGATTAAAACGCCA
TCCTTCAAATTCAAGAGAGATACCATCAATGGCAGAGAAATGTATAGAATTCTCGTAATAATGTAAATAA
ACTTGCTCCATTATTAGCTTTGCCTGCTTGACCTTAAAATTAATTTCACCGCTACATGGAAACAAAAATC
TTTTTGCAGATATCAGCTTAGATAAGCTAATATCCGGGGCTAAGGAAAGTAACTCTGTAATCAGAAGCCA
CGGAATCATCCCCGAATCACAGTAACCGAAATCACGGAAGTAGTGATGGGCACTCATTTCACCACCGTAG
ATAGCATCTTCTTTGCGCATACGCTCTTTTATAAATGCATGCCCTGTTTTAGACATTACAGGCACGCCAC
CCGACTTAGTCACCACATCAATGGTGTTCCAGCTTAAGCGTGGATCATGAATAATTTTGGCACCTTGCTC
TTTCTGTAAAAACGCTTCTGCCAATAAACCTACGATGTAGTAACCTTCAATAAAATCGCCATTTTCATCA
AACAAAAAGCAGCGATCAAAGTCACCATCAAAGGCAATGCCCATATCAGCCTTGTGCTCCTTTACTGCGT
TTGCGGTATCAGCACGGCATTCAGGTAACAATGGGTTAGGAATACCATTCGGGAAGTTACCATCTTCTTC
ATGATGCACTTTGATAATTTCTAGCGGGATACTCAATTCAATAAATCGTTTTTCCAACTCATCAATCACG
TGGCCTGCAGCTCCGTTACCTGAATTGATGACCAACTTCATTGGTTTAATTTTCGCGGGTGTAATATAAG
ATATTAAGTGATCTACATATTCTGGAAGTAAAGAAACCTTTTTGTAGTTACCTTTAACTTCAACGTCCAT
AAATTCATTCTTTTCAGCCAAAGCTTGAATTTCTCGTAAACCAGTATCACCACTAATGGGTTTTGAACCT
TCACGAACCAGCTTCATACCATTGTAATCCATTGGGTTATGACTTGCGGTAACTTCAATACCACCATCAA
CACCAAGGTAGAAGGTTGCAAAATAGATCTCTTCGGTACCAGTAACGCCAATATCAATAACGTTAATACC
TGCATCCATTAAGCCATTAGCTAGTGCTTGTTTAAGCGCTTCGCTGGTTAAACGAACATCACCACCTACC
ACAACTGTTTTATCTGCGTCATTTTCGCTTTTTAAAAACTGCCCATACGAGCGACCAATTCTGTAGGCAA
TTTCATTATCAAGCTCACTCCCTAATTGTCCGCGAATATCGTAGGCTTTAAAACAAGTTAACTCTTTCAC
TCTTATTTATCCTCGAAACGTACTACATCATCTTCGTTTAGGTATGAACCGGATTGAATTTCAATAAGCT
CTAGCGGGATCTTACCTGGGTTTTCTATCATATGATTTGTACCAATAGGGATATACAAGGACTGGTTTTC
CGTGATTACTTTAACATTACCTTCACAAGTTACCTTGGCAGTACCAGAGACCACTACCCAGTGCTCTGCT
CGGTGGTAATGCATCTGCAATGATTGCTTTTTACCAGGCTCAACCGTAATACGGTTTACTTTGTAACGCT
CGCCTTTATCAATCGCATCAGATTTACCCCAAGGGCGATAACGTTCCCTGTGTTCTCGATATTCAGCTCG
GTTTTCTGCCTTCAAATGTTCAACTATCTTCTTGACTTCTTGTACTTGGTTTTTGTCTGCAACTAACACG
GCATCTTTAGTTTCCACCACAACAATATCTTTCAAGCCAACCGCAGCAACCAGTTTATTTGGGGCGTAGA
TATAACAATTAGAGGTGCCACTTAAAATGGCATCACCTTGGCATACGTTACCGTCTGCATCTTTATCAGA
TACTTCCCATAATGCAGACCAAGAACCTACATCACTCCATCCGGCATCCATAGATACTACCACACCTAGT
TTAGTGTGCTCCATAACGGCATAGTCGATTGAATCATCAGGACATTTAAGGAACTCTTCTACACCGACAC
GAATAAAATCGTAATCGTGAGAAAGGCCTTGCATTGCAAGTTCACATTGGCGATAGATCTCTGGAGAATG
TTGCTTCAACTCATTTAAGAACACGGAAGCTTTAAACATAAAACAACCACTGTTCCAGTAATATTCACCA
CTGGCTAAATACTGCTCAGCAATATTTAACTGTGGCTTTTCAACAAATGAGTTAATTTCATAAGTGCCTT
GTGTAACCTCTTCACCCCGGTGAATATAACCATAACCTGTTTCAGGAGTGGTGGGAACGATACCAAAAGT
AGCAAGTTTACCAGCCTCTGCCTGTTGAGCTGCTTGTGAAATAGCAGCCTGAAATGCACTTTTATTTTTT
ACAAAATGATCGGCAGCCAATACTAGCAATACGGGGTCATCCTCCTGTTCGATTGCCGTAAATGCTGCTA
AGGCGATCGCAGGTGCAGTGTTCCTTCCTGCTGGTTCTAAGATAATGCGAGACTTTTTGCCATAACGACG
AATTTGTTCCGCAACGATAAAACGATGATCTTCATTCGAAATAACAATGGGTTCAGCAATAGGTAGCCCC
TGTAAACGCTCAATAGTGGCTTGTAGCATAGTATGCTGACTACTGCTATCTAAGGATAAGAATTGTTTTG
GAAAAGCCGAACGTGAAAGGGGCCAAAGCCTAGAGCCGGAGCCACCAGCCATAATTACAGGTATAAACAT
CTTTCTCTCACAACAATTAGTTTTATGATTTTATTTGTTCTCAAACCTAGATTAGAGCATTGTTGAAAAG
CTGATAAACCATTGATAGAAATGGAAATACTTAGCCAACAAAATAATCTATAGATACGTTAGGAGCATTA
AGCAACACAGGTTATTGATAATATAGTGGTAGTTTATAGCCATCTTAATTATCAATAACAACTTATGCTA
TTGGGTCCGACAGAGTGAAGAACATCAGAGTCCTGCTGTTATCATTCAAGTATGCTACCGCCCTTGGGTC
TCGCTCCCAATAGCGTTCTGTAGGATCTCTTTTGCAACGAAGTCTAAACCAAAACCCCTTACAGGGCGAG
CCCTCAAAAGGCGGAGCTTAGATTTTGTGATTACAGTAAGAAAATGACAGGCTATAATGCGTGCAACTGT
TCGCATCTATAGGAATTCATAATGATTATCGTAACTGGCGGCGCTGGCATGATTGGCAGCAACATTATCA
AAGCGCTTAATGAGCGCGGTATCACAGACATTCTGGTCGTCGATCCTCTACGCCGGACGCATCGTGGCCG
GCATCACCGGCGCCACAGGTGCGGTTGCTGGCGCCTATATCGCCGACATCACCGATGGGGAAGATCGGGC
TCGCCACTTCGGGCTCATGAGCGCTTGTTTCGGCGTGGGTATGGTGGCAGGCCCCGTGGCCGGGGGACTG
TTGGGCGCCATCTCCTTGCATGCACCATTCCTTGCGGCGGCGGTGCTCAACGGCCTCAACCTACTACTGG
GCTGCTTCCTAATGCAGGAGTCGCATAAGGGAGAGCGTCGACCGATGCCCTTGAGAGCCTTCAACCCAGT
CAGCTCCTTCCGGTGGGCGCGGGGCATGACTATCGTCGCCGCACTTATGACTGTCTTCTTTATCATGCAA
CTCGTAGGACAGGTGCCGGCAGCGCTCTGGGTCATTTTCGGCGAGGACCGCTTTCGCTGGAGCGCGACGA
TGATCGGCCTGTCGCTTGCGGTATTCGGAATCTTGCACGCCCTCGCTCAAGCCTTCGTCACTGGTCCCGC
CACCAAACGTTTCGGCGAGAAGCAGGCCATTATCGCCGGCATGGCGGCCGACGCGCTGGGCTACGTCTTG
CTGGCGTTCGCGACGCGAGGCTGGATGGCCTTCCCCATTATGATTCTTCTCGCTTCCGGCGGCATCGGGA
TGCCCGCGTTGCAGGCCATGCTGTCCAGGCAGGTAGATGACGACCATCAGGGACAGCTTCAAGGATCGCT
CGCGGCTCTTACCAGCCTAACTTCGATCATTGGACCGCTGATCGTCACGGCGATTTATGCCGCCTCGGCG
AGCACATGGAACGGGTTGGCATGGATTGTAGGCGCCGCCCTATACCTTGTCTGCCTCCCCGCGTTGCGTC
GCGGTGCATGGAGCCGGGCCACCTCGACCTGAATGGAAGCCGGCGGCACCTCGCTAACGGATTCACCACT
CCAAGAATTGGAGCCAATCAATTCTTGCGGAGAACTGTGAATGCGCAAACCAACCCTTGGCAGAACATAT
CCATCGCGTCCGCCATCTCCAGCAGCCGCACGCGGCGCATCTCGGGCAGCGTTGGGTCCTGGCCACGGGT
GCGCATGATCTGCCACATTACGCTCCTGTCCGGCAAAGTTACCTCTGCCGAAGTTGAGTATTTTTGCTGT
ATTTGTCATAATGACTCCTGTTGATAGATCCAGTAATGACCTCAGAACTCCATCTGGATTTGTTCAGAAC
GCTCGGTTGCCGCCGGGCGTTTTTTATTGGTGAGAATCGCAGCAACTTGTCGCGCCAATCGAGCCATGTC
GTCGTCAACGACCCCCCATTCAAGAACAGCAAGCAGCATTGAGAACTTTGGAATCCAGTCCCTCTTCCAC
CTGCTGATCTGCGACTTATCAACGCCCACAGCTTCCGCTGTCTTCTCAGTTCCAAGCATTGCGATTTTGT
TAAGCAACGCACTCTCGATTCGTAGAGCCTCGTTGCGTTTGTTTGCACGAACCATATGTAAGTATTTCCT
TAGATAACAATTGATTGAATGTATGCAAATAAATGCATACACCATAGGTGTGGTTTAATTTGATGCCCTT
TTTCAGGGCTGGAATGTGTAAGAGCGGGGTTATTTATGCTGTTGTTTTTTTGTTACTCGGGAAGGGCTTT
ACCTCTTCCGCATAAACGCTTCCATCAGCGTTTATAGTTAAAAAAATCTTTCGGCCTGCATGAATGGCCT
TGTTGATCGCGCTTTGATATACGCCGAGATCTTGGCAGTCACAGCATGCGCATATCCATGCTTCGACCAT
GCGCTCACAAAGTAGGTGAATGCGCAATGTAGTACCCACATCGTCATCGCTTTCCACTGCTCTCGCGAAT
AAAGATGGAAAATCAATCTCATGGTAATAGTCCATGAAAATCCTTGTATTCATAAATCCTCCAGGTAGCT
ATATGCAAATTGAAACAAAAGAGATGGTGATCTTTCTAAGAGATGATGGAATCTCCCTTCAGTATCCCGA
TGGTCAATGCGCTGGATATGGGATAGATGGGAATATGCTGATTTTTATGGGACAGAGTTGCGAACTGTTC
CCAACTAAAATCATTTTGCACGATCAGCGCACTACGAACTTTACCCACAAATAGTCAGGTAATGAATCCT
GATATAAAGACAGGTTGATAAATCAGTCTTCTACGCGCATCGCACGCGCACACCGTAGAAAGTCTTTCAG
TTGTGAGCCTGGGCAAACCGTTAACTTTCGGCGGCTTTGCTGTGCGACAGGCTCACGTCTAAAAGGAAAT
AAATCATGGGTCATAAAATTATCACGTTGTCCGGCGCGGCGACGGATGTTCTGTATGCGCTGTTTTTCCG
TGGCGCGTTGCTGTCTGGTGATCTGCCTTCTAAATCTGGCACAGCCGAATTGCGCGAGCTTGGTTTTGCT
GAAACCAGACACACAGCAACTGAATACCAGAAAGAAAATCACTTTACCTTTCTGACATCAGAAGGGCAGA
AATTTGCCGTTGAACACCTGGTCAATACGCGTTTTGGTGAGCAGCAATATTGCGCTTCGATGACGCTTGG
CGTTGAGATTGATACCTCTGCTGCACAAAAGGCAATCGACGAGCTGGACCAGCGCATTCGTGACACCGTC
TCCTTCGAACTTATTCGCAATGGAGTGTCATTCATCAAGGACGCCGCTATCGCAAATGGTGCTATCCACG
CAGCGGCAATCGAAACACCTCAGCCGGTGACCAATATCTACAACATCAGCCTTGGTATCCAGCGTGATGA
GCCAGCGCAGAACAAGGTAACCGTCAGTGCCGATAAGTTCAAAGTTAAACCTGGTGTTGATACCAACATT
GAAACGTTGATCGAAAACGCGCTGAAAAACGCTGCTGAATGTGCGGCGCTGGATGTCACAAAGCAAATGG
CAGCAGACAAGAAAGCGATGGATGAACTGGCTTCCTATGTCCGCACGGCCATCATGATGGAATGTTTCCC
CGGTGGTGTTATCTGGCAGCAGTGCCGTCGATAGTATGCAATTGATAATTATTATCATTTGCGGGTCCTT
TCCGGCGATCCGCCTTGTTACGGGGCGGCGACCTCGCGGGTTTTCGCTATTTATGAAAATTTTCCGGTTT
AAGGCGTTTCCGTTCTTCTTCGTCATAACTTAATGTTTTTATTTAAAATACCCTCTGAAAAGAAAGGAAA
CGACAGGTGCTGAAAGCGAGCTTTTTGGCCTCTGTCGTTTCCTTTCTCTGTTTTTGTCCGTGGAATGAAC
AATGGAAGTCAACAAAAAGCAGCTGGCTGACATTTTCGGTGCGAGTATCCGTACCATTCAGAACTGGCAG
GAACAGGGAATGCCCGTTCTGCGAGGCGGTGGCAAGGGTAATGAGGTGCTTTATGACTCTGCCGCCGTCA
TAAAATGGTATGCCGAAAGGGATGCTGAAATTGAGAACGAAAAGCTGCGCCGGGAGGTTGAAGAACTGCG
GCAGGCCAGCGAGGCAGATCTGCATCGCAGGATGCTGCTGGCTACCCTGTGGAACACCTACATCTGTATT
AACGAAGCGCTGGCATTGACCCTGAGTGATTTTTCTCTGGTCCCGCCGCATCCATACCGCCAGTTGTTTA
CCCTCACAACGTTCCAGTAACCGGGCATGTTCATCATCAGTAACCCGTATCGTGAGCATCCTCTCTCGTT
TCATCGGTATCATTACCCCCATGAACAGAAATCCCCCTTACACGGAGGCATCAGTGACCAAACAGGAAAA
AACCGCCCTTAACATGGCCCGCTTTATCAGAAGCCAGACATTAACGCTTCTGGAGAAACTCAACGAGCTG
GACGCGGATGAACAGGCAGACATCTGTGAATCGCTTCACGACCACGCTGATGAGCTTTACCGCAGCTGCC
TCGCGCGTTTCGGTGATGACGGTGAAAACCTCTGACACATGCAGCTCCCGGAGACGGTCACAGCTTGTCT
GTAAGCGGATGCCGGGAGCAGACAAGCCCGTCAGGGCGCGTCAGCGGGTGTTGGCGGGTGTCGGGGCGCA
GCCATGACCCAGTCACGTAGCGATAGCGGAGTGTATACTGGCTTAACTATGCGGCATCAGAGCAGATTGT
ACTGAGAGTGCACCATATGCGGTGTGAAATACCGCACAGATGCGTAAGGAGAAAATACCGCATCAGGCGC
TCTTCCGCTTCCTCGCTCACTGACTCGCTGCGCTCGGTCGTTCGGCTGCGGCGAGCGGTATCAGCTCACT
CAAAGGCGGTAATACGGTTATCCACAGAATCAGGGGATAACGCAGGAAAGAACATGTGAGCAAAAGGCCA
GCAAAAGGCCAGGAACCGTAAAAAGGCCGCGTTGCTGGCGTTTTTCCATAGGCTCCGCCCCCCTGACGAG
CATCACAAAAATCGACGCTCAAGTCAGAGGTGGCGAAACCCGACAGGACTATAAAGATACCAGGCGTTTC
CCCCTGGAAGCTCCCTCGTGCGCTCTCCTGTTCCGACCCTGCCGCTTACCGGATACCTGTCCGCCTTTCT
CCCTTCGGGAAGCGTGGCGCTTTCTCATAGCTCACGCTGTAGGTATCTCAGTTCGGTGTAGGTCGTTCGC
TCCAAGCTGGGCTGTGTGCACGAACCCCCCGTTCAGCCCGACCGCTGCGCCTTATCCGGTAACTATCGTC
TTGAGTCCAACCCGGTAAGACACGACTTATCGCCACTGGCAGCAGCCACTGGTAACAGGATTAGCAGAGC
GAGGTATGTAGGCGGTGCTACAGAGTTCTTGAAGTGGTGGCCTAACTACGGCTACACTAGAAGGACAGTA
TTTGGTATCTGCGCTCTGCTGAAGCCAGTTACCTTCGGAAAAAGAGTTGGTAGCTCTTGATCCGGCAAAC
AAACCACCGCTGGTAGCGGTGGTTTTTTTGTTTGCAAGCAGCAGATTACGCGCAGAAAAAAAGGATCTCA
AGAAGATCCTTTGATCTTTTCTACGGGGTCTGACGCTCAGTGGAACGAAAACTCACGTTAAGGGATTTTG
GTCATGAGATTATCAAAAAGGATCTTCACCTAGATCCTTTTAAATTAAAAATGAAGTTTTAAATCAATCT
AAAGTATATATGAGTAAACTTGGTCTGACAGTTACCAATGCTTAATCAGTGAGGCACCTATCTCAGCGAT
CTGTCTATTTCGTTCATCCATAGTTGCCTGACTCCCCGTCGTGTAGATAACTACGATACGGGAGGGCTTA
CCATCTGGCCCCAGTGCTGCAATGATACCGCGAGACCCACGCTCACCGGCTCCAGATTTATCAGCAATAA
ACCAGCCAGCCGGAAGGGCCGAGCGCAGAAGTGGTCCTGCAACTTTATCCGCCTCCATCCAGTCTATTAA
TTGTTGCCGGGAAGCTAGAGTAAGTAGTTCGCCAGTTAATAGTTTGCGCAACGTTGTTGCCATTGCTGCA
GGCATCGTGGTGTCACGCTCGTCGTTTGGTATGGCTTCATTCAGCTCCGGTTCCCAACGATCAAGGCGAG
TTACATGATCCCCCATGTTGTGCAAAAAAGCGGTTAGCTCCTTCGGTCCTCCGATCGTTGTCAGAAGTAA
GTTGGCCGCAGTGTTATCACTCATGGTTATGGCAGCACTGCATAATTCTCTTACTGTCATGCCATCCGTA
AGATGCTTTTCTGTGACTGGTGAGTACTCAACCAAGTCATTCTGAGAATAGTGTATGCGGCGACCGAGTT
GCTCTTGCCCGGCGTCAACACGGGATAATACCGCGCCACATAGCAGAACTTTAAAAGTGCTCATCATTGG
AAAACGTTCTTCGGGGCGAAAACTCTCAAGGATCTTACCGCTGTTGAGATCCAGTTCGATGTAACCCACT
CGTGCACCCAACTGATCTTCAGCATCTTTTACTTTCACCAGCGTTTCTGGGTGAGCAAAAACAGGAAGGC
AAAATGCCGCAAAAAAGGGAATAAGGGCGACACGGAAATGTTGAATACTCATACTCTTCCTTTTTCAATA
TTATTGAAGCATTTATCAGGGTTATTGTCTCATGAGCGGATACATATTTGAATGTATTTAGAAAAATAAA
CAAATAGGGGTTCCGCGCACATTTCCCCGAAAAGTGCCACCTGACGTCTAAGAAACCATTATTATCATGA
CATTAACCTATAAAAATAGGCGTATCACGAGGCCCTTTCGTCTTCAAGAATTCTCATGTTTGACAGCTTA
TCATCGATAAGCTTTAATGCGGTAGTTTATCACAGTTAAATTGCTAACGCAGTCAGGCACCGTGTATGAA
ATCTAACAATGCGCTCATCGTCATCCTCGGCACCGTCACCCTGGATGCTGTAGGCATAGGCTTGGTTATG
CCGGTACTGCCGGGCCTCTTGCGGGATATCGTCCATTCCGACAGCATCGCCAGTCACTATGGCGTGCTGC
TAGCGCTATATGCGTTGATGCAATTTCTATGCGCACCCGTTCTCGGAGCACTGTCCGACCGCTTTGGCCG
CCGCCCAGTCCTGCTCGCTTCGCTACTTGGAGCCACTATCGACTACGCGATCATGGCGACCACACCCGTC
CTGTGGATCGACAACGTTGGTCGCATCTAAACGGCCCCCCAACCCCACTTCAAGCAGCAACACATCGACT
TTCTGCTGCTCAAAAAGATAAAGAGCGGCGAGTGTACCGAATTCAAATAGGCTTAAGCTTATGTCACCGC
GCTCTTGCTCAATATGCGCAAACGCTTGGGTGTGCATCTCATCGGCAAGATCCACAGGACGGGTGTGGTC
GCCATGATCGCGTAGTCGATAGTGGCTCCAAGTAGCGAAGCGAGCAGGACTGGGCGGCGGCCAAAGCGGT
CGGACAGTGCTCCGAGAACGGGTGCGCATAGAAATTGCATCAACGCATATAGCGCTAGCAGCACGCCATA
GTGACTGGCGATGCTGTCGGAATGGACGATATCCCGCAAGAGGCCCGGCAGTACCGGCATAACCAAGCCT
ATGCCTACAGCATCCAGGGTGACGGTGCCGAGGATGACGATGAGCGCATTGTTAGATTTCATACACGGTG
CCTGACTGCGTTAGCAATTTAACTGTGAT
